>Addgene plasmid #43511 | III-AGCA | depositor partial sequence | sequence record 58776 | III-AGCA sequence 426 bps
CGTCTCGGCTCACCCCAGAGCAGGTCGTGGCAATCGCCTCCAACATTGGCGGGAAACAGGCACTCGAGAC
TGTCCAGCGCCTGCTTCCCGTGCTGTGCCAAGCGCACGGACTCACCCCAGAGCAGGTCGTGGCAATCGCG
AGCAATAACGGCGGAAAACAGGCTTTGGAAACGGTGCAGAGGCTCCTTCCAGTGCTGTGCCAAGCGCACG
GCCTCACCCCAGAGCAGGTCGTGGCGATCGCAAGCCACGACGGAGGAAAGCAAGCCTTGGAAACAGTACA
GAGGCTGTTGCCTGTGCTGTGCCAAGCGCACGGATTAACCCCAGAGCAGGTCGTGGCAATCGCCTCCAAC
ATTGGCGGGAAACAGGCACTCGAGACTGTCCAGCGCCTGCTTCCCGTGCTGTGCCAAGCGCACGGACTCA
GAGACG
