>Addgene plasmid #43511 | III-AGCA | addgene partial sequence | sequence record 61497 | M13-F20 5'-TGTAAAACGACGGCCAGT-3'
GGGCGAATTGGGCCCTTCTTAGATGCATGCTCGAGCGGCCGCCAGTGTGATGGATATCTGCAGAATTCGC
CCTTGCCGTCCTAGCGCGTCTCGGCTCACCCCAGAGCAGGTCGTGGCAATCGCCTCCAACATTGGCGGGA
AACAGGCACTCGAGACTGTCCAGCGCCTGCTTCCCGTGCTGTGCCAAGCGCACGGACTCACCCCAGAGCA
GGTCGTGGCAATCGCGAGCAATAACGGCGGAAAACAGGCTTTGGAAACGGTGCAGAGGCTCCTTCCAGTG
CTGTGCCAAGCGCACGGCCTCACCCCAGAGCAGGTCGTGGCGATCGCAAGCCACGACGGAGGAAAGCAAG
CCTTGGAAACAGTACAGAGGCTGTTGCCTGTGCTGTGCCAAGCGCACGGATTAACCCCAGAGCAGGTCGT
GGCAATCGCCTCCAACATTGGCGGGAAACAGGCACTCGAGACTGTCCAGCGCCTGCTTCCCGTGCTGTGC
CAAGCGCACGGACTCAGAGACGTGGGCACAGGAAAGAAGGGCGAATTCCAGCACACTGGCGGCCGTTACT
AGTGGATCCGAGCTCGGTACCAAGCTTGATGCATAGCTTGAGTATTCTATAGTGTCACCTAAATAGCTTG
GCGTAATCATGGTCATAGCTGTTTCCTGTGTGAAATTGTTATCCGCTCACAATTCCACACAACATACGAG
CCGGAAGCATAAAGTGTAAAGCCTGGGGTGCCTAATGAGTGAGCTAACTCACATTAATTGCGTTGCGCTC
ACTGCCCGCTTTCCAGTCGGGAAACCTGTCGTGCCAGCTGCATTAATGAATCGGCCAACGCGCGGGGAGA
GNCGGTTTTGCGTATTGGG
