[The description below was written by a language model from this plasmid's Addgene catalogue record.]
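Description:
III-AGCA is a bacterial cloning plasmid built on the commercial pCRII-TOPO backbone (about 4.0 kb without insert), into which a 426 bp synthetic fragment was introduced by TOPO cloning. It is a high-copy plasmid maintained in E. coli and is selectable with both ampicillin and kanamycin, consistent with the dual resistance markers carried by this backbone. The record contains no feature table, so the origin of replication and other backbone elements are not itemised. The insert is flanked by the T7 and M13 reverse priming sites listed for sequencing.

The insert is described only by its name and as synthetic, and the record does not spell out its content. The plasmid comes from a TALEN genome-editing system developed for generating human stem cell-based disease models. The name and size fit a pre-assembled TALE repeat module: four repeats of roughly 100 bp each, recognising the bases A, G, C and A, with "III" plausibly denoting the module's position in an ordered assembly of the DNA-binding array. This interpretation is inferred from the naming and publication context rather than stated in the catalogue fields.

The construct has no recorded promoter-driven payload, tag or reporter, and it is not an expression vector. It appears to serve as a storage and amplification vehicle for one component of a library, from which fragments would be taken and combined with other modules to build custom TALE nuclease arrays in a separate destination vector. The deposit is available to academic and nonprofit users only.
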