Addgene plasmid #43511: III-AGCA
Depositing lab: Chad Cowan & Kiran Musunuru. Depositing organization: Harvard University. Publication: A TALEN Genome-Editing System for Generating Human Stem Cell-Based Disease Models. Ding Q, Lee YK, Schaefer EA, Peters DT, Veres A, Kim K, Kuperwasser N, Motola DL, Meissner TB, Hendriks WT, Trevisan M, Gupta RM, Moisan A, Banks E, Friesen M, Schinzel RT, Xia F, Tang A, Xia Y, Figueroa E, Wann A, Ahfeldt T, Daheron L, Zhang F, Rubin LL, Peng LF, Chung RT, Musunuru K, Cowan CA. Cell Stem Cell. 2012 Dec 12. pii: S1934-5909(12)00645-5. doi: 10.1016/j.stem.2012.11.011. PubMed 23246482.
Backbone
  Vector backbone: pCRII-TOPO
  Backbone manufacturer: Invitrogen
  Backbone size w/o insert (bp): 3973
  Vector type: Bacterial Cloning
Growth in bacteria
  Bacterial resistance: Ampicillin and Kanamycin, 100 & 50 μg/mL
  Growth temperature: 37°C
  Growth strain: Top10
  Copy number: High Copy
Gene/Insert
  Gene/Insert name: III-AGCA
  Species: Synthetic
  Insert size (bp): 426
  Cloning method: TOPO Cloning
  Sequencing primers: 5′ T7; 3′ M13-rev
Terms and licenses: Academic/Nonprofit Terms; Industry Terms: Not Available to Industry
How to cite: III-AGCA was a gift from Chad Cowan & Kiran Musunuru (Addgene plasmid # 43511 ; http://n2t.net/addgene:43511 ; RRID:Addgene_43511)
